Addgene plasmid #78674: 36INS2-pBAD_AB
Purpose: Insulated MoClo promoter for E. coli. 36nt DNA spacer empirically selected. Modified from BBa_I13453. Has near identical expression as 36INS1-pBAD_AB [A:36INS2-pBAD:B]
Depositing lab: Douglas Densmore. Depositing organization: Boston University Main Campus. Publication: Reducing DNA context dependence in bacterial promoters. Carr SB, Beal J, Densmore DM. PLoS One. 2017 Apr 19;12(4):e0176013. doi: 10.1371/journal.pone.0176013. eCollection 2017. PubMed 28422998.
Backbone
  Vector backbone: DVA
  Backbone size w/o insert (bp): 2023
  Total vector size (bp): 2189
  Vector type: Synthetic Biology
Growth in bacteria
  Bacterial resistance: Ampicillin, 100 μg/mL
  Growth temperature: 37°C
  Growth strain: DH5alpha
  Copy number: High Copy
Gene/Insert
  Gene/Insert name: Insulated pBAD Promoter (alt name: 36INS-pBAD_AB)
  Species: Synthetic
  Insert size (bp): 166
  Cloning method: Restriction Enzyme; 5′ cloning site BbsI (destroyed during cloning); 3′ cloning site BbsI (destroyed during cloning)
  Sequencing primers: 5′ TGCCACCTGACGTCTAAGAA; 3′ ATTACCGCCTTTGAGTGAGC
Terms and licenses: Academic/Nonprofit Terms; Industry Terms: Not Available to Industry
How to cite: 36INS2-pBAD_AB was a gift from Douglas Densmore (Addgene plasmid # 78674 ; http://n2t.net/addgene:78674 ; RRID:Addgene_78674)
