[The description below was written by a language model from this plasmid's Addgene catalogue record and pLannotate feature annotations shown in this document.]
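Description:
36INS2-pBAD_AB is a small, high-copy synthetic-biology part plasmid for E. coli. It carries a single Modular Cloning (MoClo) basic part in the DVA destination vector backbone. The plasmid replicates from a ColE1/pUC-type origin and is selected with ampicillin through a β-lactamase (AmpR) gene driven by its own bla promoter. The feature table also shows a BioBrick prefix and suffix flanking the part position and a putative bacterial terminator just upstream of the prefix, which would help shield the part from read-through from the backbone. The catalogue gives a total size of 2,189 bp, whereas the depositor's full sequence is 2,274 nt. The record does not explain this difference.

The insert is a 166 bp synthetic "insulated" pBAD promoter. It is a version of the L-arabinose-inducible araBAD promoter modified from a BioBrick registry part and joined to a 36-nucleotide spacer that was chosen empirically. The annotation detects only a fragment of the araBAD promoter and no araC gene, so arabinose regulation would presumably depend on AraC supplied by the host or by another construct. The spacer is meant to buffer the promoter against the influence of neighbouring sequence, so that its output is less dependent on DNA context when it is assembled into different devices. The record notes that expression is nearly identical to that of the sibling part 36INS1-pBAD_AB. The part was cloned through BbsI sites that were destroyed in the process, and the "AB" in the name denotes the A and B MoClo fusion sites flanking it. These sites place it in the promoter position for Golden Gate assembly of transcriptional units with downstream parts.
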