Features (pLannotate 1.2.2; 7 found; start..end, strand, type, name):
     41..151     +  promoter       araBAD promoter (fragment): araBAD; promoter of the L-arabinose operon of E. coli; the araC regulatory gene is transcribed in the opposite direction (Guzman et al., 1995)
    182..202     +  misc_feature   BioBrick suffix: universal suffix for all parts
    379..967     -  rep_origin     ori: high-copy-number ColE1/pMB1/pBR322/pUC origin of replication
   1138..1998    -  CDS            AmpR: β-lactamase; bla; confers resistance to ampicillin, carbenicillin, and related antibiotics
   1999..2103    -  promoter       AmpR promoter: bla
   2193..2236    -  terminator     bacterial terminator: putative bacterial transcription terminator
   2239..2260    +  misc_feature   BioBrick prefix: BioBrick prefix for parts that do not start with "ATG"
>Addgene plasmid #78674 | 36INS2-pBAD_AB | depositor full sequence | sequence record 147247 | 36INS2-pBAD_AB sequence 2274 bps
GGAGTAGCACGCTTTTCTGCGTATGGTTGGTCAGCTTCTAACATTGATTATTTGCACGGCGTCACACTTT
GCTATGCCATAGCATTTTTATCCATAAGATTAGCGGATCCTACCTGACGCTTTTTATCGCAACTCTCTAC
TGTTTCTCCATACCGTTTTTTTGGGCTAGCTACTAGAGACCTACTAGTAGCGGCCGCTGCAGGCTTCCTC
GCTCACTGACTCGCTGCGCTCGGTCGTTCGGCTGCGGCGAGCGGTATCAGCTCACTCAAAGGCGGTAATA
CGGTTATCCACAGAATCAGGGGATAACGCAGGAAAGAACATGTGAGCAAAAGGCCAGCAAAAGGCCAGGA
ACCGTAAAAAGGCCGCGTTGCTGGCGTTTTTCCACAGGCTCCGCCCCCCTGACGAGCATCACAAAAATCG
ACGCTCAAGTCAGAGGTGGCGAAACCCGACAGGACTATAAAGATACCAGGCGTTTCCCCCTGGAAGCTCC
CTCGTGCGCTCTCCTGTTCCGACCCTGCCGCTTACCGGATACCTGTCCGCCTTTCTCCCTTCGGGAAGCG
TGGCGCTTTCTCATAGCTCACGCTGTAGGTATCTCAGTTCGGTGTAGGTCGTTCGCTCCAAGCTGGGCTG
TGTGCACGAACCCCCCGTTCAGCCCGACCGCTGCGCCTTATCCGGTAACTATCGTCTTGAGTCCAACCCG
GTAAGACACGACTTATCGCCACTGGCAGCAGCCACTGGTAACAGGATTAGCAGAGCGAGGTATGTAGGCG
GTGCTACAGAGTTCTTGAAGTGGTGGCCTAACTACGGCTACACTAGAAGAACAGTATTTGGTATCTGCGC
TCTGCTGAAGCCAGTTACCTTCGGAAAAAGAGTTGGTAGCTCTTGATCCGGCAAACAAACCACCGCTGGT
AGCGGTGGTTTTTTTGTTTGCAAGCAGCAGATTACGCGCAGAAAAAAAGGATCTCAAGAAGATCCTTTGA
TCTTTTCTACGGGGTCTGACGCTCAGTGGAACGAAAACTCACGTTAAGGGATTTTGGTCATGAGATTATC
AAAAAGGATCTTCACCTAGATCCTTTTAAATTAAAAATGAAGTTTTAAATCAATCTAAAGTATATATGAG
TAAACTTGGTCTGACAGTTACCAATGCTTAATCAGTGAGGCACCTATCTCAGCGATCTGTCTATTTCGTT
CATCCATAGTTGCCTGACTCCCCGTCGTGTAGATAACTACGATACGGGAGGGCTTACCATCTGGCCCCAG
TGCTGCAATGATACCGCGCGACCCACGCTCACCGGCTCCAGATTTATCAGCAATAAACCAGCCAGCCGGA
AGGGCCGAGCGCAGAAGTGGTCCTGCAACTTTATCCGCCTCCATCCAGTCTATTAATTGTTGCCGGGAAG
CTAGAGTAAGTAGTTCGCCAGTTAATAGTTTGCGCAACGTTGTTGCCATTGCTACAGGCATCGTGGTGTC
ACGCTCGTCGTTTGGTATGGCTTCATTCAGCTCCGGTTCCCAACGATCAAGGCGAGTTACATGATCCCCC
ATGTTGTGCAAAAAAGCGGTTAGCTCCTTCGGTCCTCCGATCGTTGTCAGAAGTAAGTTGGCCGCAGTGT
TATCACTCATGGTTATGGCAGCACTGCATAATTCTCTTACTGTCATGCCATCCGTAAGATGCTTTTCTGT
GACTGGTGAGTACTCAACCAAGTCATTCTGAGAATAGTGTATGCGGCGACCGAGTTGCTCTTGCCCGGCG
TCAATACGGGATAATACCGCGCCACATAGCAGAACTTTAAAAGTGCTCATCATTGGAAAACGTTCTTCGG
GGCGAAAACTCTCAAGGATCTTACCGCTGTTGAGATCCAGTTCGATGTAACCCACTCGTGCACCCAACTG
ATCTTCAGCATCTTTTACTTTCACCAGCGTTTCTGGGTGAGCAAAAACAGGAAGGCAAAATGCCGCAAAA
AAGGGAATAAGGGCGACACGGAAATGTTGAATACTCATACTCTTCCTTTTTCAATATTATTGAAGCATTT
ATCAGGGTTATTGTCTCATGAGCGGATACATATTTGAATGTATTTAGAAAAATAAACAAATAGGGGTTCC
GCGCACATTTCCCCGAAAAGTGCCACCTGACGTCTAAGAAACCATTATTATCATGACATTAACCTATAAA
AATAGGCGTATCACGAGGCAGAATTTCAGATAAAAAAAATCCTTAGCTTTCGCTAAGGATGATTTCTGGA
ATTCGCGGCCGCTTCTAGAGACTAGTGGGTCTCA
