>Addgene plasmid #78674 | 36INS2-pBAD_AB | addgene partial sequence | sequence record 154559 | MoCloR 5'-gccacctgacgtctaagaaacc-3'
AATAGGCGTATCACGAGGCAGAATTTCAGATAAAAAAAATCCTTAGCTTTCGCTAAGGATGATTTCTGGA
ATTCGCGGCCGCTTCTAGAGACTAGTGGGTCTCAGGAGTAGCACGCTTTTCTGCGTATGGTTGGTCAGCT
TCTAACATTGATTATTTGCACGGCGTCACACTTTGCTATGCCATAGCATTTTTATCCATAAGATTAGCGG
ATCCTACCTGACGCTTTTTATCGCAACTCTCTACTGTTTCTCCATACCGTTTTTTTGGGCTAGCTACTAG
AGACCTACTAGTAGCGGCCGCTGCAGGCTTCCTCGCTCACTGACTCGCTGCGCTCGGTCGTTCGGCTGCG
GCGAGCGGTATCAGCTCACTCAAAGGCGGTAATACGGTTATCCACAGAATCAGGGGATAACGCAGGAAAG
AACATGTGAGCAAAAGGCCAGCAAAAGGCCAGGAACCGTAAAAAGGCCGCGTTGCTGGCGTTTTTCCACA
GGCTCCGCCCCCCTGACGAGCATCACAAAAATCGACGCTCAAGTCAGAGGTGGCGAAACCCGACAGGACT
ATAAAGATACCAGGCGTTTCCCCCTGGAAGCTCCCTCGTGCGCTCTCCTGTTCCGACCCTGCCGCTTACC
GGATACCTGTCCGCCTTTCTCCCTTCGGGAAGCGTGGCGCTTTCTCATAGCTCACGCTGTAGGTATCTCA
GTTCGGTGTAGGTCGTTCGCTCCAAGCTGGGCTGTGTGCACGAACCCCCCGTTCAGCCCGACCGCTGCGC
CTTATCCGGTAACTATCGTCTTGAGTCCAACCCGGTAAGACACGACTTATCGCCACTGGCAGCAGCCACT
GGTAACAGGATTAGCAGAGCGAGGTATGTAGGCGGTGCTACAGAGTTCTTGAAGTGGTGGCCTA
